Addgene plasmid #209528: iCAP-BI156-KanR
Purpose: RepCap for AAV production
Depositing lab: Ben Deverman. Depositing organization: Broad Institute. Publication: Systematic multi-trait AAV capsid engineering for efficient gene delivery. Eid FE, Chen AT, Chan KY, Huang Q, Zheng Q, Tobey IG, Pacouret S, Brauer PP, Keyes C, Powell M, Johnston J, Zhao B, Lage K, Tarantal AF, Chan YA, Deverman BE. Nat Commun. 2024 Aug 4;15(1):6602. doi: 10.1038/s41467-024-50555-y. PubMed 39097583.
Backbone
  Vector backbone: iCap-Kan
  Vector type: Mammalian Expression
Growth in bacteria
  Bacterial resistance: Kanamycin, 50 μg/mL
  Growth temperature: 37°C
  Growth strain: NEB Stable
  Copy number: High Copy
Gene/Insert
  Gene/Insert name: AAV-BI156 Cap
  Species: Synthetic
  Cloning method: Unknown
Terms and licenses: Academic/Nonprofit Terms; Industry Terms: Not Available to Industry
How to cite: iCAP-BI156-KanR was a gift from Ben Deverman (Addgene plasmid # 209528 ; http://n2t.net/addgene:209528 ; RRID:Addgene_209528)
