[The description below was written by a language model from this plasmid's Addgene catalogue record and pLannotate feature annotations shown in this document.]
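Description:
iCAP-BI156-KanR is a 9.3 kb AAV Rep/Cap helper plasmid built on the iCap-Kan backbone and catalogued as a mammalian expression vector for recombinant AAV production. It supplies the replication and capsid functions in trans and has no annotated ITRs, so it would not itself be packaged. The backbone appears pBluescript-derived. It carries a high-copy ColE1/pUC origin, an f1 origin, remnants of the lacZα/MCS region with flanking T7 and T3 promoters, and a kanamycin resistance gene (aph(3')-Ia) driven by the AmpR (bla) promoter for selection in E. coli.

The payload is arranged as two consecutive units on the same strand. The first is an AAV2 Rep78 reading frame, followed by a tetracycline-family transactivator annotated as an rtTA3 fragment with a VP16-derived minimal activation domain (VP48), and it ends at a bGH polyadenylation signal. The annotation alone does not establish whether this transactivator is a Tet-On or Tet-Off version, and no promoter for this unit is annotated. The second unit begins with an array of eight tet operator repeats matching a TRE-type promoter. It continues through a fragment of the Rep52 coding region, which in native AAV lies just upstream of cap, and into the full VP1 open reading frame, which would also encode VP2 and VP3. This layout suggests that capsid expression is controlled by the plasmid's own transactivator.

The cap gene is listed as synthetic and encodes the engineered AAV-BI156 capsid. The feature tool matched it to AAV2 VP1 only by homology, and the record does not state its parental serotype or its modifications. The plasmid would typically be co-transfected with an ITR-flanked transgene plasmid and adenoviral helper functions to make vectors packaged in the BI156 capsid.
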