Features (pLannotate 1.2.2; 29 found; start..end, strand, type, name):
     68..1930    +  CDS            Rep78: REP78_AAV2S - Experimental evidence at protein level: Swiss-Prot protein existence level 1. Plays an essential role in the initiation of viral DNA synthesis. Binds specifically to an inverted terminal repeat element (ITR) on the 3' and 5' ends of the viral DNA, where it cleaves a site specifically to generate a priming site for initiation of the synthesis of a complementary strand. Plays also a role as transcriptional regulator, DNA helicase and as key factors in site-specific integration of the viral genome. Regulates host PKA activity by interacting with host PRKX as a mechanism of interferi
   1971..2647    +  CDS            rtTA3 (fragment): reverse tetracycline transactivator 3 activates expression from Tet-responsive promoters in the presence of doxycycline
   2577..2687    +  CDS            VP48: 3 tandem repeats of the minimal activation domain of herpes simplex virus VP16 (Cheng et al., 2013)
   2726..2744    -  promoter       SP6 promoter: promoter for bacteriophage SP6 RNA polymerase
   2770..2994    +  polyA_signal   bGH poly(A) signal: bovine growth hormone polyadenylation signal
   2998..3019    +  promoter       SV40 promoter (fragment): SV40 enhancer and early promoter
   3055..3075    +  promoter       tight TRE promoter (fragment): Tet-responsive promoter PTight, consisting of seven tet operator sequences followed by the minimal CMV promoter
   3092..3112    +  promoter       tight TRE promoter (fragment): Tet-responsive promoter PTight, consisting of seven tet operator sequences followed by the minimal CMV promoter
   3129..3149    +  promoter       tight TRE promoter (fragment): Tet-responsive promoter PTight, consisting of seven tet operator sequences followed by the minimal CMV promoter
   3166..3186    +  promoter       tight TRE promoter (fragment): Tet-responsive promoter PTight, consisting of seven tet operator sequences followed by the minimal CMV promoter
   3203..3223    +  promoter       tight TRE promoter (fragment): Tet-responsive promoter PTight, consisting of seven tet operator sequences followed by the minimal CMV promoter
   3240..3260    +  promoter       tight TRE promoter (fragment): Tet-responsive promoter PTight, consisting of seven tet operator sequences followed by the minimal CMV promoter
   3277..3297    +  promoter       tight TRE promoter (fragment): Tet-responsive promoter PTight, consisting of seven tet operator sequences followed by the minimal CMV promoter
   3314..3334    +  promoter       tight TRE promoter (fragment): Tet-responsive promoter PTight, consisting of seven tet operator sequences followed by the minimal CMV promoter
   3340..3957    +  CDS            Rep52 (fragment): REP52_AAV2S - Experimental evidence at protein level: Swiss-Prot protein existence level 1. Plays a critical role during packaging of viral DNA into empty capsids, where they are thought to be part of the packaging motor complex. The single stranded genomic DNA is packaged in a 3' to 5' direction and requires the association between viral DNA and Rep40. Regulates host PKA activity by interacting with host PRKX as a mechanism to interfere with helper virus propagation and to promote its own replication. From Adeno-associated virus 2 (isolate Srivastava/1982) (AAV-2).
   3977..6205    +  CDS            VP1: CAPSD_AAV2S - Experimental evidence at protein level: Swiss-Prot protein existence level 1. Capsid protein self-assembles to form an icosahedral capsid with a T=1 symmetry, about 22 nm in diameter, and consisting of 60 copies of three size variants of the capsid protein VP1, VP2 and VP3 which differ in their N-terminus. The capsid encapsulates the genomic ssDNA. Binds to host cell heparan sulfate and uses host ITGA5-ITGB1 as coreceptor on the cell surface to provide virion attachment to target cell. This attachment induces virion internalization predominantly through clathrin-dependent endocyt
   6472..6500    -  misc_feature   MCS (fragment): pBluescript multiple cloning site
   6513..6531    -  promoter       T3 promoter: promoter for bacteriophage T3 RNA polymerase
   6576..6592    -  protein_bind   lac operator: The lac repressor binds to the lac operator to inhibit transcription in E. coli. This inhibition can be relieved by adding lactose or isopropyl-β-D-thiogalactopyranoside (IPTG). lac repressor encoded by lacI
   6600..6630    -  promoter       lac promoter: promoter for the E. coli lac operon
   6645..6666    -  protein_bind   CAP binding site: CAP binding activates transcription in the presence of cAMP. E. coli catabolite activator protein
   6679..6771    -  CDS            lacI (fragment): lac repressor; lacI; The lac repressor binds to the lac operator to inhibit transcription in E. coli. This inhibition can be relieved by adding lactose or isopropyl-β-D-thiogalactopyranoside (IPTG).
   6954..7542    -  rep_origin     ori: high-copy-number ColE1/pMB1/pBR322/pUC origin of replication
   7716..8525    -  CDS            KanR: aminoglycoside phosphotransferase; aph(3')-Ia; confers resistance to kanamycin in bacteria or G418 (Geneticin®) in eukaryotes
   8526..8630    -  promoter       AmpR promoter: bla
   8683..9111    -  rep_origin     f1 ori (sequence partly withheld): f1 bacteriophage origin of replication; arrow indicates direction of (+) strand synthesis
   9116..9271    -  CDS            lacZα (fragment): LacZα fragment of β-galactosidase; lacZ fragment
   9279..9297    +  promoter       T7 promoter: promoter for bacteriophage T7 RNA polymerase
   9306..9325    -  misc_feature   MCS (fragment): pBluescript multiple cloning site
>Addgene plasmid #209528 | iCAP-BI156-KanR | addgene full sequence | sequence record 417232 | Addgene NGS Result
GTCGACGGTATCGGGGGAGCTCGCAGGGTCTCCATTTTGAAGCGGGAGGTTTGAACGCGCAGCCGCCATG
CCGGGGTTTTACGAGATTGTGATTAAGGTCCCCAGCGACCTTGACGAGCATCTGCCCGGCATTTCTGACA
GCTTTGTGAACTGGGTGGCCGAGAAGGAATGGGAGTTGCCGCCAGATTCTGACATGGATCTGAATCTGAT
TGAGCAGGCACCCCTGACCGTGGCCGAGAAGCTGCAGCGCGACTTTCTGACGGAATGGCGCCGTGTGAGT
AAGGCCCCGGAGGCTCTTTTCTTTGTGCAATTTGAGAAGGGAGAGAGCTACTTCCACATGCACGTGCTCG
TGGAAACCACCGGGGTGAAATCCATGGTTTTGGGACGTTTCCTGAGTCAGATTCGCGAAAAACTGATTCA
GAGAATTTACCGCGGGATCGAGCCGACTTTGCCAAACTGGTTCGCGGTCACAAAGACCAGAAATGGCGCC
GGAGGCGGGAACAAGGTGGTGGATGAGTGCTACATCCCCAATTACTTGCTCCCCAAAACCCAGCCTGAGC
TCCAGTGGGCGTGGACTAATATGGAACAGTATTTAAGCGCCTGTTTGAATCTCACGGAGCGTAAACGGTT
GGTGGCGCAGCATCTGACGCACGTGTCGCAGACGCAGGAGCAGAACAAAGAGAATCAGAATCCCAATTCT
GATGCGCCGGTGATCAGATCAAAAACTTCAGCCAGGTACATGGAGCTGGTCGGGTGGCTCGTGGACAAGG
GGATTACCTCGGAGAAGCAGTGGATCCAGGAGGACCAGGCCTCATACATCTCCTTCAATGCGGCCTCCAA
CTCGCGGTCCCAAATCAAGGCTGCCTTGGACAATGCGGGAAAGATTATGAGCCTGACTAAAACCGCCCCC
GACTACCTGGTGGGCCAGCAGCCCGTGGAGGACATTTCCAGCAATCGGATTTATAAAATTTTGGAACTAA
ACGGGTACGATCCCCAATATGCGGCTTCCGTCTTTCTGGGATGGGCCACGAAAAAGTTCGGCAAGAGGAA
CACCATCTGGCTGTTTGGGCCTGCAACTACCGGGAAGACCAACATCGCGGAGGCCATAGCCCACACTGTG
CCCTTCTACGGGTGCGTAAACTGGACCAATGAGAACTTTCCCTTCAACGACTGTGTCGACAAGATGGTGA
TCTGGTGGGAGGAGGGGAAGATGACCGCCAAGGTCGTGGAGTCGGCCAAAGCCATTCTCGGAGGAAGCAA
GGTGCGCGTGGACCAGAAATGCAAGTCCTCGGCCCAGATAGACCCGACTCCCGTGATCGTCACCTCCAAC
ACCAACATGTGCGCCGTGATTGACGGGAACTCAACGACCTTCGAACACCAGCAGCCGTTGCAAGACCGGA
TGTTCAAATTTGAACTCACCCGCCGTCTGGATCATGACTTTGGGAAGGTCACCAAGCAGGAAGTCAAAGA
CTTTTTCCGGTGGGCAAAGGATCACGTGGTTGAGGTGGAGCATGAATTCTACGTCAAAAAGGGTGGAGCC
AAGAAAAGACCCGCCCCCAGTGACGCAGATATAAGTGAGCCCAAACGGGTGCGCGAGTCAGTTGCGCAGC
CATCGACGTCAGACGCGGAAGCTTCGATCAACTACGCGGACAGGTACCAAAACAAATGTTCTCGTCACGT
GGGCATGAATCTGATGCTGTTTCCCTGCAGACAATGCGAGAGACTGAATCAGAATTCAAATATCTGCTTC
ACTCACGGTGTCAAAGACTGTTTAGAGTGCTTTCCCGTGTCAGAATCTCAACCCGTTTCTGTCGTCAAAA
AGGCGTATCAGAAACTGTGCTACATTCATCACATCATGGGAAAGGTGCCAGACGCTTGCACTGCTTGCGA
CCTGGTCAATGTGGACTTGGATGACTGTGTTTCTGAACAATAAATGACTTAAACCAGGTATGAGTCGGCT
GGATAAATCTAAAGTCATAAACGGCGCTCTGGAATTACTCAATGAAGTCGGTATCGAAGGCCTGACGACA
AGGAAACTCGCTCAAAAGCTGGGAGTTGAGCAGCCTACCCTGTACTGGCACGTGAAGAACAAGCGGGCCC
TGCTCGATGCCCTGGCCATCGAGATGCTGGACAGGCATCATACCCACTTCTGCCCCCTGGAAGGCGAGTC
ATGGCAAGACTTTCTGCGGAACAACGCCAAGTCATTCCGCTGTGCTCTCCTCTCACATCGCGACGGGGCT
AAAGTGCATCTCGGCACCCGCCCAACAGAGAAACAGTACGAAACCCTGGAAAATCAGCTCGCGTTCCTGT
GTCAGCAAGGCTTCTCCCTGGAGAACGCACTGTACGCTCTGTCCGCCGTGGGCCACTTTACACTGGGCTG
CGTATTGGAGGAACAGGAGCATCAAGTAGCAAAAGAGGAAAGAGAGACACCTACCACCGATTCTATGCCC
CCACTTCTGAGACAAGCAATTGAGCTGTTCGACCGGCAGGGAGCCGAACCTGCCTTCCTTTTCGGCCTGG
AACTAATCATATGTGGCCTGGAGAAACAGCTAAAGTGCGAAAGCGGCGGGCCGGCCGACGCCCTTGACGA
TTTTGACTTAGACATGCTCCCAGCCGATGCCCTTGACGACTTTGACCTTGATATGCTGCCTGCTGACGCT
CTTGACGATTTTGACCTTGACATGCTCCCCGGGTAAATGCATGAATTCGATCTAGAGGGCCCTATTCTAT
AGTGTCACCTAAATGCTAGAGCTCGCTGATCAGCCTCGACTGTGCCTTCTAGTTGCCAGCCATCTGTTGT
TTGCCCCTCCCCCGTGCCTTCCTTGACCCTGGAAGGTGCCACTCCCACTGTCCTTTCCTAATAAAATGAG
GAAATTGCATCGCATTGTCTGAGTAGGTGTCATTCTATTCTGGGGGGTGGGGTGGGGCAGGACAGCAAGG
GGGAGGATTGGGAAGACAATAGCAGGCATGCTGGGGATGCGGTGGGCTCTATGGCTTCTGAGGCGGAAAG
AACCAGCTGGGGCTCGAATCAAGCTATCAAGTGCCACCTGACGTCTCCCTATCAGTGATAGAGAAGTCGA
CACGTCTCGAGCTCCCTATCAGTGATAGAGAAGGTACGTCTAGAACGTCTCCCTATCAGTGATAGAGAAG
TCGACACGTCTCGAGCTCCCTATCAGTGATAGAGAAGGTACGTCTAGAACGTCTCCCTATCAGTGATAGA
GAAGTCGACACGTCTCGAGCTCCCTATCAGTGATAGAGAAGGTACGTCTAGAACGTCTCCCTATCAGTGA
TAGAGAAGTCGACACGTCTCGAGCTCCCTATCAGTGATAGAGAAGGTACCCCCTATATAAGCAGAGAGAT
CTGTTCAAATTTGAACTGACTAAGCGGCTCCCGCCAGATTTTGGCAAGATTACTAAGCAGGAAGTCAAGG
ACTTTTTTGCTTGGGCAAAGGTCAATCAGGTGCCGGTGACTCACGAGTTTAAAGTTCCCAGGGAATTGGC
GGGAACTAAAGGGGCGGAGAAATCTCTAAAACGCCCACTGGGTGACGTCACCAATACTAGCTATAAAAGT
CTGGAGAAGCGGGCCAGGCTCTCATTTGTTCCCGAGACGCCTCGCAGTTCAGACGTGACTGTTGATCCCG
CTCCTCTGCGACCGCTAGCTTCGATCAACTACGCGGACAGGTACCAAAACAAATGTTCTCGTCACGTGGG
CATGAATCTGATGCTGTTTCCCTGCAGACAATGCGAGAGACTGAATCAGAATTCAAATATCTGCTTCACT
CACGGTGTCAAAGACTGTTTAGAGTGCTTTCCCGTGTCAGAATCTCAACCCGTTTCTGTCGTCAAAAAGG
CGTATCAGAAACTGTGCTACATTCATCACATCATGGGAAAGGTGCCAGACGCTTGCACTGCTTGCGACCT
GGTCAATGTGGACTTGGATGACTGTGTTTCTGAACAATAAATGACTTAAACCAGGTATGGCTGCCGATGG
TTATCTTCCAGATTGGCTCGAGGACAACCTTAGTGAAGGAATTCGCGAGTGGTGGGCTTTGAAACCTGGA
GCCCCTCAACCCAAGGCAAATCAACAACATCAAGACAACGCTCGAGGTCTTGTGCTTCCGGGTTACAAAT
ACCTTGGACCCGGCAACGGACTCGACAAGGGGGAGCCGGTCAACGCAGCAGACGCGGCGGCCCTCGAGCA
CGACAAGGCCTACGACCAGCAGCTCAAGGCCGGAGACAACCCGTACCTCAAGTACAACCACGCCGACGCC
GAGTTCCAGGAGCGGCTCAAAGAAGATACGTCTTTTGGGGGCAACCTCGGGCGAGCAGTCTTCCAGGCCA
AAAAGAGGCTTCTTGAACCTCTTGGTCTGGTTGAGGAAGCGGCTAAGACGGCTCCTGGAAAGAAGAGGCC
TGTAGAGCAGTCTCCTCAGGAACCGGACTCCTCCGCGGGTATTGGCAAATCGGGTGCACAGCCCGCTAAA
AAGAGACTCAATTTCGGTCAGACTGGCGACACAGAGTCAGTCCCAGACCCTCAACCAATCGGAGAACCTC
CCGCAGCCCCCTCAGGTGTGGGATCTCTTACAATGGCTTCAGGTGGTGGCGCACCAGTGGCAGACAATAA
CGAAGGTGCCGATGGAGTGGGTAGTTCCTCGGGAAATTGGCATTGCGATTCCCAATGGCTGGGGGACAGA
GTCATCACCACCAGCACCCGAACCTGGGCCCTGCCCACCTACAACAATCACCTCTACAAGCAAATCTCCA
ACAGCACATCTGGAGGATCTTCAAATGACAACGCCTACTTCGGCTACAGCACCCCCTGGGGGTATTTTGA
CTTCAACAGATTCCACTGCCACTTCTCACCACGTGACTGGCAGCGACTCATCAACAACAACTGGGGATTC
CGGCCTAAGCGACTCAACTTCAAGCTCTTCAACATTCAGGTCAAAGAGGTTACGGACAACAATGGAGTCA
AGACCATCGCCAATAACCTTACCAGCACGGTCCAGGTCTTCACGGACTCAGACTATCAGCTCCCGTACGT
GCTCGGGTCGGCTCACGAGGGCTGCCTCCCGCCGTTCCCAGCGGACGTTTTCATGATTCCTCAGTACGGG
TATCTGACGCTTAATGATGGAAGCCAGGCCGTGGGTCGTTCGTCCTTTTACTGCCTGGAATATTTCCCGT
CGCAAATGCTAAGAACGGGTAACAACTTCCAGTTCAGCTACGAGTTTGAGAACGTACCTTTCCATAGCAG
CTACGCTCACAGCCAAAGCCTGGACCGACTAATGAATCCACTCATCGACCAATACTTGTACTATCTCTCT
AGAACTATTAACGGTTCTGGACAGAATCAACAAACGCTAAAATTCAGTGTGGCCGGACCCAGCAACATGG
CTGTCCAGGGAAGAAACTACATACCTGGACCCAGCTACCGACAACAACGTGTCTCAACCACTGTGACTCA
AAACAACAACAGCGAATTTGCTTGGCCTGGAGCTTCTTCTTGGGCTCTCAATGGACGTAATAGCTTGATG
AATCCTGGACCTGCTATGGCCAGCCACAAAGAAGGAGAGGACCGTTTCTTTCCTTTGTCTGGATCTTTAA
TTTTTGGCAAACAAGGAACTGGAAGAGACAACGTGGATGCGGACAAAGTCATGATAACCAACGAAGAAGA
AATTAAAACTACTAACCCGGTAGCAACGGAGTCCTATGGACAAGTGGCCACAAACCACCAGAGTGCCCAA
GGTGAAAAGCCGAAGTTTACTGCACAGGCGCAGACCGGTTGGGTTCAAAACCAAGGAATACTTCCGGGTA
TGGTTTGGCAGGACAGAGATGTGTACCTGCAAGGACCCATTTGGGCCAAAATTCCTCACACGGACGGCAA
CTTTCACCCTTCTCCGCTGATGGGAGGGTTTGGAATGAAGCACCCGCCTCCTCAGATCCTCATCAAAAAC
ACACCTGTACCTGCGGATCCTCCAACGGCCTTCAACAAGGACAAGCTGAACTCTTTCATCACCCAGTATT
CTACTGGCCAAGTCAGCGTGGAGATCGAGTGGGAGCTGCAGAAGGAAAACAGCAAGCGCTGGAACCCGGA
GATCCAGTACACTTCCAACTATTACAAGTCTAATAATGTTGAATTTGCTGTTAATACTGAAGGTGTATAT
AGTGAACCCCGCCCCATTGGCACCAGATACCTGACTCGTAATCTGTAATTGCTTGTTAATCAATAAACCG
TTTAATTCGTTTCAGTTGAACTTTGGTCTCTGCGAAGGGCGAATTCGTTTAAACCTGCAGGACTAGAGGT
CCTGTATTAGAGGTCACGTGAGTGTTTTGCGACATTTTGCGACACCATGTGGTCACGCTGGGTATTTAAG
CCCGAGTGAGCACGCAGGGTCTCCATTTTGAAGCGGGAGGTTTGAACGCGCAGCCGCCAAGCCGAATTCT
GCAGATATCCATCACACTGGCGGCCGCTCGACTAGAGCGGCCGCCACCGCGGTGGAGCTCCAGCTTTTGT
TCCCTTTAGTGAGGGTTAATTGCGCGCTTGGCGTAATCATGGTCATAGCTGTTTCCTGTGTGAAATTGTT
ATCCGCTCACAATTCCACACAACATACGAGCCGGAAGCATAAAGTGTAAAGCCTGGGGTGCCTAATGAGT
GAGCTAACTCACATTAATTGCGTTGCGCTCACTGCCCGCTTTCCAGTCGGGAAACCTGTCGTGCCAGCTG
CATTAATGAATCGGCCAACGCGCGGGGAGAGGCGGTTTGCGTATTGGGCGCTCTTCCGCTTCCTCGCTCA
CTGACTCGCTGCGCTCGGTCGTTCGGCTGCGGCGAGCGGTATCAGCTCACTCAAAGGCGGTAATACGGTT
ATCCACAGAATCAGGGGATAACGCAGGAAAGAACATGTGAGCAAAAGGCCAGCAAAAGGCCAGGAACCGT
AAAAAGGCCGCGTTGCTGGCGTTTTTCCATAGGCTCCGCCCCCCTGACGAGCATCACAAAAATCGACGCT
CAAGTCAGAGGTGGCGAAACCCGACAGGACTATAAAGATACCAGGCGTTTCCCCCTGGAAGCTCCCTCGT
GCGCTCTCCTGTTCCGACCCTGCCGCTTACCGGATACCTGTCCGCCTTTCTCCCTTCGGGAAGCGTGGCG
CTTTCTCATAGCTCACGCTGTAGGTATCTCAGTTCGGTGTAGGTCGTTCGCTCCAAGCTGGGCTGTGTGC
ACGAACCCCCCGTTCAGCCCGACCGCTGCGCCTTATCCGGTAACTATCGTCTTGAGTCCAACCCGGTAAG
ACACGACTTATCGCCACTGGCAGCAGCCACTGGTAACAGGATTAGCAGAGCGAGGTATGTAGGCGGTGCT
ACAGAGTTCTTGAAGTGGTGGCCTAACTACGGCTACACTAGAAGAACAGTATTTGGTATCTGCGCTCTGC
TGAAGCCAGTTACCTTCGGAAAAAGAGTTGGTAGCTCTTGATCCGGCAAACAAACCACCGCTGGTAGCGG
TGGTTTTTTTGTTTGCAAGCAGCAGATTACGCGCAGAAAAAAAGGATCTCAAGAAGATCCTTTGATCTTT
TCTACGGGGTCTGACGCTCAGTGGAACGAAAACTCACGTTAAGGGATTTTGGTCATGAGATTATCAAAAA
GGATCTTCACCTAGATCCTTTTAAATTAAAAATGAAGTTTTAAATCAATCTAAAGTATATATGAGTAAAC
TTGGTCTGACAGTTATTAGAAAAACTCATCGAGCATCAAATGAAACTGCAATTTATTCATATCAGGATTA
TCAATACCATATTTTTGAAAAAGCCGTTTCTGTAATGAAGGAGAAAACTCACCGAGGCAGTTCCATAGGA
TGGCAAGATCCTGGTATCGGTCTGCGATTCCGACTCGTCCAACATCAATACAACCTATTAATTTCCCCTC
GTCAAAAATAAGGTTATCAAGTGAGAAATCACCATGAGTGACGACTGAATCCGGTGAGAATGGCAAAAGT
TTATGCATTTCTTTCCAGACTTGTTCAACAGGCCAGCCATTACGCTCGTCATCAAAATCACTCGCATCAA
CCAAACCGTTATTCATTCGTGATTGCGCCTGAGCGAGACGAAATACGCGATCGCTGTTAAAAGGACAATT
ACAAACAGGAATCGAATGCAACCGGCGCAGGAACACTGCCAGCGCATCAACAATATTTTCACCTGAATCA
GGATATTCTTCTAATACCTGGAATGCTGTTTTTCCGGGGATCGCAGTGGTGAGTAACCATGCATCATCAG
GAGTACGGATAAAATGCTTGATGGTCGGAAGAGGCATAAATTCCGTCAGCCAGTTTAGTCTGACCATCTC
ATCTGTAACATCATTGGCAACGCTACCTTTGCCATGTTTCAGAAACAACTCTGGCGCATCGGGCTTCCCA
TACAAGCGATAGATTGTCGCACCTGATTGCCCGACATTATCGCGAGCCCATTTATACCCATATAAATCAG
CATCCATGTTGGAATTTAATCGCGGCCTCGACGTTTCCCGTTGAATATGGCTCATACTCTTCCTTTTTCA
ATATTATTGAAGCATTTATCAGGGTTATTGTCTCATGAGCGGATACATATTTGAATGTATTTAGAAAAAT
AAACAAATAGGGGTTCCGCGCACATTTCCCCGAAAAGTGCCACCTAAATTGTAAGCGTTAATATTTTGTT
AAAATTCGCGTTAAATTTTTGTTAAATCAGCTCATTTTTTAACCAATAGGCCGAAATCGGCAAAATCCCT
TATAAATCAAAAGAATAGACCGAGATAGGGT
[37 nt withheld, positions 8782-8818]
AAAGAACGTGGACTCCAACGTCAAAGG
[49 nt withheld, positions 8846-8894]
T
[91 nt withheld, positions 8896-8986]
G
[124 nt withheld, positions 8988-9111]
CCCATTCGCCATTCAGGCTGCGCAACTGTTGGGAAGGGCGATCGGTGCGGGCCTCTTCGCTATTACGCCA
GCTGGCGAAAGGGGGATGTGCTGCAAGGCGATTAAGTTGGGTAACGCCAGGGTTTTCCCAGTCACGACGT
TGTAAAACGACGGCCAGTGAGCGCGCGTAATACGACTCACTATAGGGCGAATTGGGTACCGGGCCCCCCC
TCGATCGAG
